>Addgene plasmid #17489 | pQCXIN X2/pTER shLUC (w347-1) | depositor full sequence | sequence record 8654 | Author sequence
TCCGCGTTACATAACTTACGGTAAATGGCCCGCCTGGCTGACCGCCCAACGACCCCCGCCCATTGACGTC
AATAATGACGTATGTTCCCATAGTAACGCCAATAGGGACTTTCCATTGACGTCAATGGGTGGAGTATTTA
CGGTAAACTGCCCACTTGGCAGTACATCAAGTGTATCATATGCCAAGTACGCCCCCTATTGACGTCAATG
ACGGTAAATGGCCCGCCTGGCATTATGCCCAGTACATGACCTTATGGGACTTTCCTACTTGGCAGTACAT
CTACGTATTAGTCATCGCTATTACCATGGTGATGCGGTTTTGGCAGTACATCAATGGGCGTGGATAGCGG
TTTGACTCACGGGGATTTCCAAGTCTCCACCCCATTGACGTCAATGGGAGTTTGTTTTGGCACCAAAATC
AACGGGACTTTCCAAAATGTCGTAACAACTCCGCCCCATTGACGCAAATGGGCGGTAGGCGTGTACGGTG
GGAGGTCTATATAAGCAGAGCTCAATAAAAGAGCCCACAACCCCTCACTCGGCGCGCCAGTCTTCCGATA
GACTGCGTCGCCCGGGTACCCGTATTCCCAATAAAGCCTCTTGCTGTTTGCATCCGAATCGTGGTCTCGC
TGTTCCTTGGGAGGGTCTCCTCTGAGTGATTGACTACCCACGACGGGGGTCTTTCATTTGGGGGCTCGTC
CGGGATTTGGAGACCCCTGCCCAGGGACCACCGACCCACCACCGGGAGGTAAGCTGGCCAGCAACTTATC
TGTGTCTGTCCGATTGTCTAGTGTCTATGTTTGATGTTATGCGCCTGCGTCTGTACTAGTTAGCTAACTA
GCTCTGTATCTGGCGGACCCGTGGTGGAACTGACGAGTTCTGAACACCCGGCCGCAACCCTGGGAGACGT
CCCAGGGACTTTGGGGGCCGTTTTTGTGGCCCGACCTGAGGAAGGGAGTCGATGTGGAATCCGACCCCGT
CAGGATATGTGGTTCTGGTAGGAGACGAGAACCTAAAACAGTTCCCGCCTCCGTCTGAATTTTTGCTTTC
GGTTTGGAACCGAAGCCGCGCGTCTTGTCTGCTGCAGCGCTGCAGCATCGTTCTGTGTTGTCTCTGTCTG
ACTGTGTTTCTGTATTTGTCTGAAAATTAGGGCCAGACTGTTACCACTCCCTTAAGTTTGACCTTAGGTC
ACTGGAAAGATGTCGAGCGGATCGCTCACAACCAGTCGGTAGATGTCAAGAAGAGACGTTGGGTTACCTT
CTGCTCTGCAGAATGGCCAACCTTTAACGTCGGATGGCCGCGAGACGGCACCTTTAACCGAGACCTCATC
ACCCAGGTTAAGATCAAGGTCTTTTCACCTGGCCCGCATGGACACCCAGACCAGGTCCCCTACATCGTGA
CCTGGGAAGCCTTGGCTTTTGACCCCCCTCCCTGGGTCAAGCCCTTTGTACACCCTAAGCCTCCGCCTCC
TCTTCCTCCATCCGCCCCGTCTCTCCCCCTTGAACCTCCTCGTTCGACCCCGCCTCGATCCTCCCTTTAT
CCAGCCCTCACTCCTTCTCTAGGCGCCGGAATTGAAGATCTGGGGGATCGATCCTCTAGAGTCCGTTACA
TAACTTACGGTAAATGGCCCGCCTGGCTGACCGCCCAACGACCCCCGCCCATTGACGTCAATAATGACGT
ATGTTCCCATAGTAACGCCAATAGGGACTTTCCATTGACGTCAATGGGTGGAGTATTTACGGTAAACTGC
CCACTTGGCAGTACATCAAGTGTATCATATGCCAAGTACGCCCCCTATTGACGTCAATGACGGTAAATGG
CCCGCCTGGCATTATGCCCAGTACATGACCTTATGGGACTTTCCTACTTGGCAGTACATCTACGTATTAG
TCATCGCTATTACCATGGTGATGCGGTTTTGGCAGTACATCAATGGGCGTGAATAGCGGTTTGACTCACG
GGGATTTCCAAGTCTCCACCCCATTGACGTCAATGGGAGTTTGTTTTGGCACCAAAATCAACGGGACTTT
CCAAAATGTCGTAACAACTCCGCCCCATTGACGCAAATGGGCGGTAGGCGTGTACGGTGGGAGGTCTATA
TAAGCAGAGCTCGTTTAGTGAACCGTCAGATCGCCTGGAGACGCCATCCACGCTGTTTTGACCTCCATAG
AAGACACCGGGACCGATCCAGCCTCCGCGGCCGGGAACGGTGCATTGGAACGCTGCAGGAATTGATCCGC
GGCCGCACCGGTAGGCCTCGTACGCTTAATTAACGGATCCGGAATTCCGCCCCTCTCCCTCCCCCCCCCC
TAACGTTACTGGCCGAAGCCGCTTGGAATAAGGCCGGTGTGCGTTTGTCTATATGTTATTTTCCACCATA
TTGCCGTCTTTTGGCAATGTGAGGGCCCGGAAACCTGGCCCTGTCTTCTTGACGAGCATTCCTAGGGGTC
TTTCCCCTCTCGCCAAAGGAATGCAAGGTCTGTTGAATGTCGTGAAGGAAGCAGTTCCTCTGGAAGCTTC
TTGAAGACAAACAACGTCTGTAGCGACCCTTTGCAGGCAGCGGAACCCCCCACCTGGCGACAGGTGCCTC
TGCGGCCAAAAGCCACGTGTATAAGATACACCTGCAAAGGCGGCACAACCCCAGTGCCACGTTGTGAGTT
GGATAGTTGTGGAAAGAGTCAAATGGCTCTCCTCAAGCGTATTCAACAAGGGGCTGAAGGATGCCCAGAA
GGTACCCCATTGTATGGGATCTGATCTGGGGCCTCGGTGCACATGCTTTACATGTGTTTAGTCGAGGTTA
AAAAACGTCTAGGCCCCCCGAACCACGGGGACGTGGTTTTCCTTTGAAAAACACGATGATAAGCTTGCCA
CAACCATGGCTGAACAAGATGGATTGCACGCAGGTTCTCCGGCCGCTTGGGTGGAGAGGCTATTCGGCTA
TGACTGGGCACAACAGACAATCGGCTGCTCTGATGCCGCCGTGTTCCGGCTGTCAGCGCAGGGGCGCCCG
GTTCTTTTTGTCAAGACCGACCTGTCCGGTGCCCTGAATGAACTGCAGGACGAGGCAGCGCGGCTATCGT
GGCTGGCCACGACGGGCGTTCCTTGCGCAGCTGTGCTCGACGTTGTCACTGAAGCGGGAAGGGACTGGCT
GCTATTGGGCGAAGTGCCGGGGCAGGATCTCCTGTCATCTCACCTTGCTCCTGCCGAGAAAGTATCCATC
ATGGCTGATGCAATGCGGCGGCTGCATACGCTTGATCCGGCTACCTGCCCATTCGACCACCAAGCGAAAC
ATCGCATCGAGCGAGCACGTACTCGGATGGAAGCCGGTCTTGTCGATCAGGATGATCTGGACGAAGAGCA
TCAGGGGCTCGCGCCAGCCGAACTGTTCGCCAGGCTCAAGGCGCGCATGCCCGACGGCGAGGATCTCGTC
GTGACCCATGGCGATGCCTGCTTGCCGAATATCATGGTGGAAAATGGCCGCTTTTCTGGATTCATCGACT
GTGGCCGGCTGGGTGTGGCGGACCGCTATCAGGACATAGCGTTGGCTACCCGTGATATTGCTGAAGAGCT
TGGCGGCGAATGGGCTGACCGCTTCCTCGTGCTTTACGGTATCGCCGCTCCCGATTCGCAGCGCATCGCC
TTCTATCGCCTTCTTGACGAGTTCTTCTGAGCGGGATCGGCTAGAGTCGACCCGGACGGGACGCTCCTGC
GCCTGATACAGAACGAATTGCTTGCAGGCATCTCATGAGTGTGTCTTCCCGTTTTCCGCCTGAGGTCACT
GCGTGGATGGAGCGCTGGCGCCTGCTGCGCGACGGCGAGCTGCTCACCACCCACTCGAGGGCTGCAGCGC
TGCAGAGGCCGAGTGCAGAACTGCTCCAAAGGGACCTCAAGGCTTTCCGAGGGACACTAGGCTGACTCCA
TCGAGCCAGTGTAGAGATAAGCTTATCGATTAGTCCAATTTGTTAAAGACAGGATATCAGTGGTCCAGGC
TCTAGTTTTGACTCAACAATATCACCAGCTGAAGCCTATAGAGTACGAGCCATAGATAAAATAAAAGATT
TTATTTAGTCTCCAGAAAAAGGGGGGAATGAAAGACCCCACCTGTAGGTTTGGCAAGCTAGACTCGAGCG
GCCGCCACTGTGCTGGATATCAACCACTTTGTACAAGAAAGCTGGGTCTAGATATCTCGAGTGCGGCCGC
GAATTCCACCACACTGGACTAGTGGATCCGAGCTCGGTACCAAGCTTTTCCAAAAACTTACGCTGAGTAC
TTCGAGGACAGCACACTCGAAGTACTCAGCGTAAGGGGATCTCTATCACTGATAGGGAACTTATAAGATT
CCCAAATCCAAAGACATTTCACGTTTATGGTGATTTCCCAGAACACATAGCGACATGCAAATATTGCAGG
GCGCCACTCCCCTGTCCCTCACAGCCATCTTCCTGCCAGGGCGCACGCGCGCTGGGTGTTCCCGCCTAGT
GACACTGGGCCGCGATTCCTTGGAGCGGGTTGATGACGTCAGCGTTCGAATTCGGTACCGGATCCAGTCG
ACTGAATTGGTTCCTTTAAAGCCTGCTTTTTTGTACAAACTTGTTGATATCTGCAGAATTCCACCACACT
GGACTAGCTTAAGTAACGCCATTTTGCAAGGCATGGAAAAATACATAACTGAGAATAGAGAAGTTCAGAT
CAAGGTCAGGAACAGATGGAACAGGGTCGACCCTAGAGAACCATCAGATGTTTCCAGGGTGCCCCAAGGA
CCTGAAATGACCCTGTGCCTTATTTGAACTAACCAATCAGTTCGCTTCTCGCTTCTGTTCGCGCGCTTCT
GCTCCCCGAGCTCAATAAAAGAGCCCACAACCCCTCACTCGGGGCGCCAGTCCTCCGATTGACTGAGTCG
CCCGGGTACCCGTGTATCCAATAAACCCTCTTGCAGTTGCATCCGACTTGTGGTCTCGCTGTTCCTTGGG
AGGGTCTCCTCTGAGTGATTGACTACCCGTCAGCGGGGGTCTTTCATTTGGGGGCTCGTCCGGGATCGGG
AGACCCCTGCCCAGGGACCACCGACCCACCACCGGGAGGTAAGCTGGCTGCCTCGCGCGTTTCGGTGATG
ACGGTGAAAACCTCTGACACATGCAGCTCCCGGAGACGGTCACAGCTTGTCTGTAAGCGGATGCCGGGAG
CAGACAAGCCCGTCAGGGCGCGTCAGCGGGTGTTGGCGGGTGTCGGGGCGCAGCCATGACCCAGTCACGT
AGCGATAGCGGAGTGTAGATCCGGCTGTGGAATGTGTGTCAGTTAGGGTGTGGAAAGTCCCCAGGCTCCC
CAGCAGGCAGAAGTATGCAAAGCATGCATCTCAATTAGTCAGCAACCAGGTGTGGAAAGTCCCCAGGCTC
CCCAGCAGGCAGAAGTATGCAAAGCATGCATCTCAATTAGTCAGCAACCATAGTCCCGCCCCTAACTCCG
CCCATCCCGCCCCTAACTCCGCCCAGTTCCGCCCATTCTCCGCCCCATGGCTGACTAATTTTTTTTATTT
ATGCAGAGGCCGAGGCCGCCTCGGCCTCTGAGCTATTCCAGAAGTAGTGAGGAGGCTTTTTTGGAGGCCT
AGGCTTTTGCAAAAAGCTTACTGGCTTAACTATGCGGCATCAGAGCAGATTGTACTGAGAGTGCACCATA
TGCGGTGTGAAATACCGCACAGATGCGTAAGGAGAAAATACCGCATCAGGCGCTCTTCCGCTTCCTCGCT
CACTGACTCGCTGCGCTCGGTCGTTCGGCTGCGGCGAGCGGTATCAGCTCACTCAAAGGCGGTAATACGG
TTATCCACAGAATCAGGGGATAACGCAGGAAAGAACATGTGAGCAAAAGGCCAGCAAAAGGCCAGGAACC
GTAAAAAGGCCGCGTTGCTGGCGTTTTTCCATAGGCTCCGCCCCCCTGACGAGCATCACAAAAATCGACG
CTCAAGTCAGAGGTGGCGAAACCCGACAGGACTATAAAGATACCAGGCGTTTCCCCCTGGAAGCTCCCTC
GTGCGCTCTCCTGTTCCGACCCTGCCGCTTACCGGATACCTGTCCGCCTTTCTCCCTTCGGGAAGCGTGG
CGCTTTCTCATAGCTCACGCTGTAGGTATCTCAGTTCGGTGTAGGTCGTTCGCTCCAAGCTGGGCTGTGT
GCACGAACCCCCCGTTCAGCCCGACCGCTGCGCCTTATCCGGTAACTATCGTCTTGAGTCCAACCCGGTA
AGACACGACTTATCGCCACTGGCAGCAGCCACTGGTAACAGGATTAGCAGAGCGAGGTATGTAGGCGGTG
CTACAGAGTTCTTGAAGTGGTGGCCTAACTACGGCTACACTAGAAGGACAGTATTTGGTATCTGCGCTCT
GCTGAAGCCAGTTACCTTCGGAAAAAGAGTTGGTAGCTCTTGATCCGGCAAACAAACCACCGCTGGTAGC
GGTGGTTTTTTTGTTTGCAAGCAGCAGATTACGCGCAGAAAAAAAGGATCTCAAGAAGATCCTTTGATCT
TTTCTACGGGGTCTGACGCTCAGTGGAACGAAAACTCACGTTAAGGGATTTTGGTCATGAGATTATCAAA
AAGGATCTTCACCTAGATCCTTTTAAATTAAAAATGAAGTTTTAAATCAATCTAAAGTATATATGAGTAA
ACTTGGTCTGACAGTTACCAATGCTTAATCAGTGAGGCACCTATCTCAGCGATCTGTCTATTTCGTTCAT
CCATAGTTGCCTGACTCCCCGTCGTGTAGATAACTACGATACGGGAGGGCTTACCATCTGGCCCCAGTGC
TGCAATGATACCGCGAGACCCACGCTCACCGGCTCCAGATTTATCAGCAATAAACCAGCCAGCCGGAAGG
GCCGAGCGCAGAAGTGGTCCTGCAACTTTATCCGCCTCCATCCAGTCTATTAATTGTTGCCGGGAAGCTA
GAGTAAGTAGTTCGCCAGTTAATAGTTTGCGCAACGTTGTTGCCATTGCTGCAGGCATCGTGGTGTCACG
CTCGTCGTTTGGTATGGCTTCATTCAGCTCCGGTTCCCAACGATCAAGGCGAGTTACATGATCCCCCATG
TTGTGCAAAAAAGCGGTTAGCTCCTTCGGTCCTCCGATCGTTGTCAGAAGTAAGTTGGCCGCAGTGTTAT
CACTCATGGTTATGGCAGCACTGCATAATTCTCTTACTGTCATGCCATCCGTAAGATGCTTTTCTGTGAC
TGGTGAGTACTCAACCAAGTCATTCTGAGAATAGTGTATGCGGCGACCGAGTTGCTCTTGCCCGGCGTCA
ACACGGGATAATACCGCGCCACATAGCAGAACTTTAAAAGTGCTCATCATTGGAAAACGTTCTTCGGGGC
GAAAACTCTCAAGGATCTTACCGCTGTTGAGATCCAGTTCGATGTAACCCACTCGTGCACCCAACTGATC
TTCAGCATCTTTTACTTTCACCAGCGTTTCTGGGTGAGCAAAAACAGGAAGGCAAAATGCCGCAAAAAAG
GGAATAAGGGCGACACGGAAATGTTGAATACTCATACTCTTCCTTTTTCAATATTATTGAAGCATTTATC
AGGGTTATTGTCTCATGAGCGGATACATATTTGAATGTATTTAGAAAAATAAACAAATAGGGGTTCCGCG
CACATTTCCCCGAAAAGTGCCACCTGACGTCTAAGAAACCATTATTATCATGACATTAACCTATAAAAAT
AGGCGTATCACGAGGCCCTTTCGTCTTCAAGAATTAGCTTGGCCATTGCATACGTTGTATCCATATCATA
ATATGTACATTTATATTGGCTCATGTCCAACATTACCGCCATGTTGACATTGATTATTGACTAGTTATTA
ATAGTAATCAATTACGGGGTCATTAGTTCATAGCCCATATATGGAGT
Features (pLannotate 1.2.2; 26 found; start..end, strand, type, name):
    309..512     +  promoter       CMV promoter: human cytomegalovirus (CMV) immediate early promoter
    513..688     +  LTR            5' LTR (truncated): truncated long terminal repeat from Moloney murine sarcoma virus
    810..1084    +  misc_feature   MESV Ψ (fragment): packaging signal of murine embryonic stem cell virus
   1151..1567    +  CDS            gag (truncated): truncated Moloney murine leukemia virus (MMLV) gag gene lacking the start codon
   1604..1907    +  enhancer       CMV enhancer: human cytomegalovirus immediate early enhancer
   1980..1997    -  promoter       CMV promoter (fragment): human cytomegalovirus (CMV) immediate early promoter
   2060..2111    +  promoter       CMVd2 promoter: truncated human cytomegalovirus (CMV) immediate early promoter that yields moderately reduced expression relative to the full-length promoter
   2290..2862    +  misc_feature   IRES: internal ribosome entry site (IRES) of the encephalomyocarditis virus (EMCV)
   2881..3670    +  CDS            NeoR/KanR (fragment): aminoglycoside phosphotransferase from Tn5; aph(3')-II (or nptII); confers resistance to neomycin, kanamycin, and G418 (Geneticin®)
   3677..3745    +  CDS            ble (fragment): BLE_KLEPN - Experimental evidence at protein level: Swiss-Prot protein existence level 1. Binding protein with a strong affinity to the bleomycin family of antibiotics. Binds to CL990; an antimitotic-antibiotic compound. From Klebsiella pneumoniae.
   3841..3912    +  CDS            Mos (fragment): MOS_MOUSE - Experimental evidence at transcript level: Swiss-Prot protein existence level 2. From Mus musculus (Mouse).
   3945..4045    +  CDS            env (fragment): murine leukemia virus gPr80 envelope polyprotein precursor; env; proteolytically cleaved into gp70SU and p15TM subunits
   4087..4121    +  LTR            3' LTR (ΔU3) (fragment): self-inactivating 3' long terminal repeat (LTR) from Moloney murine leukemia virus
   4153..4177    +  protein_bind   attB2: mutant version of attB; recombination site for the Gateway® BP reaction BP Clonase™
   4309..4328    -  promoter       PLtetO-1 promoter (fragment): modified phage lambda PL promoter with tet operator sites (Lutz and Bujard, 1997)
   4327..4527    -  promoter       H1 promoter (fragment): human H1 RNA promoter
   4570..4594    -  protein_bind   attB1: mutant version of attB; recombination site for the Gateway® BP reaction BP Clonase™
   4624..5018    +  LTR            3' LTR (ΔU3) (fragment): self-inactivating 3' long terminal repeat (LTR) from Moloney murine leukemia virus
   5087..5127    +  CDS            rop (fragment): Rop protein, which maintains plasmids at low copy number; rop
   5229..5267    +  misc_feature   bom (fragment): basis of mobility region from pBR322
   5284..5613    +  promoter       SV40 promoter: SV40 enhancer and early promoter
   5619..5720    +  misc_feature   bom (fragment): basis of mobility region from pBR322
   5906..6494    -  rep_origin     ori: high-copy-number ColE1/pMB1/pBR322/pUC origin of replication
   6665..7525    -  CDS            AmpR: β-lactamase; bla; confers resistance to ampicillin, carbenicillin, and related antibiotics
   7526..7630    -  promoter       AmpR promoter: bla
   7816..308     +  enhancer       CMV enhancer (across the origin): human cytomegalovirus immediate early enhancer
