[The description below was written by a language model from this plasmid's Addgene catalogue record and pLannotate feature annotations shown in this document.]
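Description:
pQCXIN X2/pTER shLUC (w347-1) is a self-inactivating MMLV-type retroviral RNAi vector built on the Clontech pQCXIN backbone. It delivers a short hairpin RNA against firefly luciferase to mammalian cells. In bacteria it is maintained as a high-copy plasmid through a ColE1/pUC-type origin and selected with ampicillin (AmpR under its own bla promoter). The viral genome is transcribed in packaging cells from a hybrid CMV enhancer/promoter fused to a truncated 5' LTR. Downstream of this lie the packaging signal and a truncated gag segment lacking its start codon, which support encapsidation of the RNA.

Within the provirus, an internal CMV enhancer/promoter lies upstream of an EMCV IRES and the neomycin phosphotransferase gene, so transduced cells can be selected with G418. No coding sequence is annotated between this promoter and the IRES. The 66 bp shLUC hairpin is driven by the H1/TO promoter, a human H1 RNA polymerase III promoter carrying tet operator sequence. In principle this allows expression to be repressed in cells that express the Tet repressor and induced with tetracycline or doxycycline. The cassette is flanked by attB1 and attB2 Gateway recombination sites and sits in reverse orientation inside the U3-deleted 3' LTR, which the annotation accordingly shows as two fragments. Because the 3' LTR U3 region is copied to the 5' end during reverse transcription, the shRNA cassette should be duplicated in the integrated provirus, which may be what "X2" in the name refers to.

The construct belongs to a modular viral toolkit for expressing or depleting proteins in mammalian cells. A luciferase-targeting hairpin of this kind is commonly used as a non-targeting control or to silence a luciferase reporter, although the record does not state a specific application.
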