Addgene plasmid #17489: pQCXIN X2/pTER shLUC (w347-1)
Purpose: Retroviral Luciferase shRNA (H1/TO promoter), 3’LTR insertion, Neo
Depositing lab: Eric Campeau & Paul Kaufman. Depositing organization: University of Massachusetts, Worcester. Publication: A versatile viral system for expression and depletion of proteins in mammalian cells. Campeau E, Ruhl VE, Rodier F, Smith CL, Rahmberg BL, Fuss JO, Campisi J, Yaswen P, Cooper PK, Kaufman PD.. PLoS One. 2009 Aug 6;4(8):e6529. 10.1371/journal.pone.0006529 PubMed 19657394.
Backbone
  Vector backbone: pQCXIN
  Backbone manufacturer: Clontech
  Backbone size w/o insert (bp): 7821
  Vector type: Retroviral, RNAi
  Selectable markers: Neomycin (select with G418)
Growth in bacteria
  Bacterial resistance: Ampicillin, 100 μg/mL
  Growth temperature: 37°C
  Growth strain: DH5alpha
  Growth instructions: TOP10F', 37oC
  Copy number: High Copy
Gene/Insert
  Gene/Insert name: Firefly Luciferase shRNA (alt name: shLUC)
  Insert size (bp): 66
  Cloning method: Restriction Enzyme; 5′ cloning site Bgl II (destroyed during cloning); 3′ cloning site Hind III (not destroyed)
  Sequencing primers: 5′ n/a
Terms and licenses: Academic/Nonprofit Terms; Industry Terms: Not Available to Industry
Depositor comments: shRNA oligo sequence - 5'-CCTTACGCTGAGTACTTCGAGTGTGCTGTCCTCGAAGTACTCAGCGTAAGTTT
How to cite: pQCXIN X2/pTER shLUC (w347-1) was a gift from Eric Campeau & Paul Kaufman (Addgene plasmid # 17489 ; http://n2t.net/addgene:17489 ; RRID:Addgene_17489)
