>Addgene plasmid #17489 | pQCXIN X2/pTER shLUC (w347-1) | addgene partial sequence | sequence record 25947 | 17489 with H1
AGNAGCTTGGATTGGGATCTTATAAGTTCCCTATCAGTGATAGAGATCCCCTTACGCTGAGTACTTCGAG
TGTGCTGTCCTCGAAGTACTCAGCGTAAGTTTTTGGAAAAGCTTGGTACCGAGCTCGGATCCACTAGTCC
AGTGTGGTGGAATTCGCGGCCGCACTCGAGATATCTAGACCCAGCTTTCTTGTACAAAGTGGTTGATATC
CAGCACAGTGGCGGCCGCTCGAGTCTAGCTTGCCAAACCTACAGGTGGGGTCTTTCATTCCCCCCTTTTT
CTGGAGACTAAATAAAATCTTTTATTTTATCTATGGCTCGTACTCTATAGGCTTCAGCTGGTGATATTGT
TGAGTCAAAACTAGAGCCTGGACCACTGATATCCTGTCTTTAACAAATTGGACTAATCGATAAGCTTATC
TCTACACTGGCTCGATGGAGTCAGCCTAGTGTCCCTCGGAAAGCCTTGAGGTCCCTTTGGAGCAGTTCTG
CACTCGGCCTCTGCAGCGCTGCAGCCCTCGAGTGGGTGGTGAGCAGCTCGCCGTCGCGCAGCAGGCGCCA
GCGCTCCATCCACGCAGTGACCTCAGGCGGAAAACGGGAAGACACACTCATGAGATGCCTGCAAGCAATT
CGTTCTGTATCAGGCGCAGGAGCGTCCCGTCCGGGTCGACTCTAGCCGATCCCGCTCAGAAGAACTCGTC
AAGAAGGCGATAGAAGGCGATGCGCTGCGAATCGGGAGCGGCGATACCGTAAAGCA
